Addgene plasmid #115219: pC0068 PspCas13 (B12) His6-TwinStrep-SUMO-BsaI
Purpose: Expresses PspCas13b from a SUMO-tagged bacterial expression construct
Depositing lab: Feng Zhang. Depositing organization: Broad Institute. Publication: Multiplexed and portable nucleic acid detection platform with Cas13, Cas12a, and Csm6. Gootenberg JS, Abudayyeh OO, Kellner MJ, Joung J, Collins JJ, Zhang F. Science. 2018 Apr 27;360(6387):439-444. doi: 10.1126/science.aaq0179. Epub 2018 Feb 15. PubMed 29449508.
Backbone
  Vector backbone: SUMO bacterial expression vector
  Backbone size w/o insert (bp): 6087
  Total vector size (bp): 9357
  Vector type: Bacterial Expression
Growth in bacteria
  Bacterial resistance: Ampicillin, 100 μg/mL
  Growth temperature: 37°C
  Growth strain: DH5alpha
  Copy number: Unknown
Gene/Insert
  Gene/Insert name: PspCas13 (alt name: Cas13a from Prevotella sp. P5-125)
  Species: Prevotella sp. P5-125
  Insert size (bp): 3270
  Tag / fusion protein: SUMO
Terms and licenses: Academic/Nonprofit Terms; Industry Terms
How to cite: pC0068 PspCas13 (B12) His6-TwinStrep-SUMO-BsaI was a gift from Feng Zhang (Addgene plasmid # 115219 ; http://n2t.net/addgene:115219 ; RRID:Addgene_115219)
