[The description below was written by a language model from this plasmid's Addgene catalogue record and pLannotate feature annotations shown in this document.]
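Description:
pC0068 PspCas13 (B12) His6-TwinStrep-SUMO-BsaI is a roughly 9.4 kb bacterial expression plasmid for producing recombinant Cas13 from Prevotella sp. P5-125 in E. coli. The backbone is a pBR322/pET-style SUMO fusion vector. It carries a ColE1/pMB1-type origin together with the bom region and the rop gene, which moderates copy number (the catalogue lists copy number as unknown). A TEM beta-lactamase gene under its own promoter provides ampicillin selection. Several short tetracycline-resistance fragments and a tet promoter are annotated, but these appear to be non-functional remnants of the pBR322 lineage rather than a usable marker.

Expression is driven by a T7 promoter followed by a lac operator and the T7 gene 10 ribosome binding site, with a plasmid-borne lacI gene supplying repressor. Transcription therefore depends on a host that provides T7 RNA polymerase and is inducible with IPTG, and it ends at a T7 terminator. The reading frame begins with an N-terminal tag region, named His6-TwinStrep in the plasmid title. The annotation picks up a histidine-tag-like fragment and a thrombin site but does not call the Strep tags. This region is followed by yeast SUMO (SMT3), a solubility-enhancing partner that can be removed by a SUMO protease. The 3,270 bp Cas13 coding sequence sits directly downstream of SUMO, spanning the sequence origin, but is not itself annotated in the feature table. The catalogue is internally inconsistent, calling the protein PspCas13b in the purpose field and Cas13a in the alternative name. The "BsaI" in the name suggests a BsaI cloning site in the parent vector, though the record does not say so. The associated work concerns multiplexed Cas13-based nucleic acid detection, which is consistent with use of this plasmid for purifying the enzyme.
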