Features (pLannotate 1.2.2; 21 found; start..end, strand, type, name):
   3290..3327    +  CDS            SET1 (fragment): solubility-enhancement tag derived from T7 phage gene 10B
   3335..3382    +  terminator     T7 terminator: transcription terminator for bacteriophage T7 RNA polymerase
   3405..3509    -  CDS            TcR (fragment): tetracycline efflux protein; tet; confers resistance to tetracycline
   3557..3585    -  promoter       tet promoter: E. coli promoter for tetracycline efflux protein gene
   3698..3802    +  promoter       AmpR promoter: bla
   3803..4660    +  CDS            bla: BLAT_ECOLX - Experimental evidence at protein level: Swiss-Prot protein existence level 1. TEM-type are the most prevalent beta-lactamases in enterobacteria; they hydrolyze the beta-lactam bond in susceptible beta-lactam antibiotics, thus conferring resistance to penicillins and cephalosporins. TEM-3 and TEM-4 are capable of hydrolyzing cefotaxime and ceftazidime. TEM-5 is capable of hydrolyzing ceftazidime. TEM-6 is capable of hydrolyzing ceftazidime and aztreonam. TEM-8/CAZ-2, TEM- 16/CAZ-7 and TEM-24/CAZ-6 are markedly active against ceftazidime. IRT- 4 shows resistance to beta-lactamase in
   4834..5422    +  rep_origin     ori: high-copy-number ColE1/pMB1/pBR322/pUC origin of replication
   5608..5747    -  misc_feature   bom: basis of mobility region from pBR322
   5849..6040    -  CDS            rop: Rop protein, which maintains plasmids at low copy number; rop
   6057..6437    +  CDS            YPB1_ECOLX: Protein predicted: Swiss-Prot protein existence level 4. From Escherichia coli.
   6679..7303    -  CDS            TcR (fragment): tetracycline efflux protein; tet; confers resistance to tetracycline
   7318..7339    -  protein_bind   CAP binding site: CAP binding activates transcription in the presence of cAMP. E. coli catabolite activator protein
   7352..8434    -  CDS            lacI: lac repressor; lacI; The lac repressor binds to the lac operator to inhibit transcription in E. coli. This inhibition can be relieved by adding lactose or isopropyl-β-D-thiogalactopyranoside (IPTG).
   8435..8512    -  promoter       lacI promoter: lacI
   8520..8799    -  CDS            TcR (fragment): tetracycline efflux protein; tet; confers resistance to tetracycline
   8821..8839    +  promoter       T7 promoter: promoter for bacteriophage T7 RNA polymerase
   8840..8864    +  protein_bind   lac operator: The lac repressor binds to the lac operator to inhibit transcription in E. coli. This inhibition can be relieved by adding lactose or isopropyl-β-D-thiogalactopyranoside (IPTG). lac repressor encoded by lacI
   8879..8901    +  RBS            RBS: efficient ribosome binding site from bacteriophage T7 gene 10 (Olins and Rangwala, 1989)
   8920..8936    +  CDS            capTEV™ (fragment): composite tag for in vivo biotinylation, TEV protease cleavage, and 6xHis tagging
   8947..8964    +  CDS            thrombin site: thrombin recognition and cleavage site
   9061..9353    +  CDS            SUMO (fragment): cleavable ubiquitin-like protein tag; S. cerevisiae SMT3 (truncated)
>Addgene plasmid #115219 | pC0068 PspCas13 (B12) His6-TwinStrep-SUMO-BsaI | addgene full sequence | sequence record 223010 | Addgene NGS Result
TCTATGAACATCCCCGCTCTGGTGGAAAACCAGAAGAAGTACTTTGGCACCTACAGCGTGATGGCCATGC
TGAACGCTCAGACCGTGCTGGACCACATCCAGAAGGTGGCCGATATTGAGGGCGAGCAGAACGAGAACAA
CGAGAATCTGTGGTTTCACCCCGTGATGAGCCACCTGTACAACGCCAAGAACGGCTACGACAAGCAGCCC
GAGAAAACCATGTTCATCATCGAGCGGCTGCAGAGCTACTTCCCATTCCTGAAGATCATGGCCGAGAACC
AGAGAGAGTACAGCAACGGCAAGTACAAGCAGAACCGCGTGGAAGTGAACAGCAACGACATCTTCGAGGT
GCTGAAGCGCGCCTTCGGCGTGCTGAAGATGTACAGGGACCTGACCAACCACTACAAGACCTACGAGGAA
AAGCTGAACGACGGCTGCGAGTTCCTGACCAGCACAGAGCAACCTCTGAGCGGCATGATCAACAACTACT
ACACAGTGGCCCTGCGGAACATGAACGAGAGATACGGCTACAAGACAGAGGACCTGGCCTTCATCCAGGA
CAAGCGGTTCAAGTTCGTGAAGGACGCCTACGGCAAGAAAAAGTCCCAAGTGAATACCGGATTCTTCCTG
AGCCTGCAGGACTACAACGGCGACACACAGAAGAAGCTGCACCTGAGCGGAGTGGGAATCGCCCTGCTGA
TCTGCCTGTTCCTGGACAAGCAGTACATCAACATCTTTCTGAGCAGGCTGCCCATCTTCTCCAGCTACAA
TGCCCAGAGCGAGGAACGGCGGATCATCATCAGATCCTTCGGCATCAACAGCATCAAGCTGCCCAAGGAC
CGGATCCACAGCGAGAAGTCCAACAAGAGCGTGGCCATGGATATGCTCAACGAAGTGAAGCGGTGCCCCG
ACGAGCTGTTCACAACACTGTCTGCCGAGAAGCAGTCCCGGTTCAGAATCATCAGCGACGACCACAATGA
AGTGCTGATGAAGCGGAGCAGCGACAGATTCGTGCCTCTGCTGCTGCAGTATATCGATTACGGCAAGCTG
TTCGACCACATCAGGTTCCACGTGAACATGGGCAAGCTGAGATACCTGCTGAAGGCCGACAAGACCTGCA
TCGACGGCCAGACCAGAGTCAGAGTGATCGAGCAGCCCCTGAACGGCTTCGGCAGACTGGAAGAGGCCGA
GACAATGCGGAAGCAAGAGAACGGCACCTTCGGCAACAGCGGCATCCGGATCAGAGACTTCGAGAACATG
AAGCGGGACGACGCCAATCCTGCCAACTATCCCTACATCGTGGACACCTACACACACTACATCCTGGAAA
ACAACAAGGTCGAGATGTTTATCAACGACAAAGAGGACAGCGCCCCACTGCTGCCCGTGATCGAGGATGA
TAGATACGTGGTCAAGACAATCCCCAGCTGCCGGATGAGCACCCTGGAAATTCCAGCCATGGCCTTCCAC
ATGTTTCTGTTCGGCAGCAAGAAAACCGAGAAGCTGATCGTGGACGTGCACAACCGGTACAAGAGACTGT
TCCAGGCCATGCAGAAAGAAGAAGTGACCGCCGAGAATATCGCCAGCTTCGGAATCGCCGAGAGCGACCT
GCCTCAGAAGATCCTGGATCTGATCAGCGGCAATGCCCACGGCAAGGATGTGGACGCCTTCATCAGACTG
ACCGTGGACGACATGCTGACCGACACCGAGCGGAGAATCAAGAGATTCAAGGACGACCGGAAGTCCATTC
GGAGCGCCGACAACAAGATGGGAAAGAGAGGCTTCAAGCAGATCTCCACAGGCAAGCTGGCCGACTTCCT
GGCCAAGGACATCGTGCTGTTTCAGCCCAGCGTGAACGATGGCGAGAACAAGATCACCGGCCTGAACTAC
CGGATCATGCAGAGCGCCATTGCCGTGTACGATAGCGGCGACGATTACGAGGCCAAGCAGCAGTTCAAGC
TGATGTTCGAGAAGGCCCGGCTGATCGGCAAGGGCACAACAGAGCCTCATCCATTTCTGTACAAGGTGTT
CGCCCGCAGCATCCCCGCCAATGCCGTCGAGTTCTACGAGCGCTACCTGATCGAGCGGAAGTTCTACCTG
ACCGGCCTGTCCAACGAGATCAAGAAAGGCAACAGAGTGGATGTGCCCTTCATCCGGCGGGACCAGAACA
AGTGGAAAACACCCGCCATGAAGACCCTGGGCAGAATCTACAGCGAGGATCTGCCCGTGGAACTGCCCAG
ACAGATGTTCGACAATGAGATCAAGTCCCACCTGAAGTCCCTGCCACAGATGGAAGGCATCGACTTCAAC
AATGCCAACGTGACCTATCTGATCGCCGAGTACATGAAGAGAGTGCTGGACGACGACTTCCAGACCTTCT
ACCAGTGGAACCGCAACTACCGGTACATGGACATGCTTAAGGGCGAGTACGACAGAAAGGGCTCCCTGCA
GCACTGCTTCACCAGCGTGGAAGAGAGAGAAGGCCTCTGGAAAGAGCGGGCCTCCAGAACAGAGCGGTAC
AGAAAGCAGGCCAGCAACAAGATCCGCAGCAACCGGCAGATGAGAAACGCCAGCAGCGAAGAGATCGAGA
CAATCCTGGATAAGCGGCTGAGCAACAGCCGGAACGAGTACCAGAAAAGCGAGAAAGTGATCCGGCGCTA
CAGAGTGCAGGATGCCCTGCTGTTTCTGCTGGCCAAAAAGACCCTGACCGAACTGGCCGATTTCGACGGC
GAGAGGTTCAAACTGAAAGAAATCATGCCCGACGCCGAGAAGGGAATCCTGAGCGAGATCATGCCCATGA
GCTTCACCTTCGAGAAAGGCGGCAAGAAGTACACCATCACCAGCGAGGGCATGAAGCTGAAGAACTACGG
CGACTTCTTTGTGCTGGCTAGCGACAAGAGGATCGGCAACCTGCTGGAACTCGTGGGCAGCGACATCGTG
TCCAAAGAGGATATCATGGAAGAGTTCAACAAATACGACCAGTGCAGGCCCGAGATCAGCTCCATCGTGT
TCAACCTGGAAAAGTGGGCCTTCGACACATACCCCGAGCTGTCTGCCAGAGTGGACCGGGAAGAGAAGGT
GGACTTCAAGAGCATCCTGAAAATCCTGCTGAACAACAAGAACATCAACAAAGAGCAGAGCGACATCCTG
CGGAAGATCCGGAACGCCTTCGATCACAACAATTACCCCGACAAAGGCGTGGTGGAAATCAAGGCCCTGC
CTGAGATCGCCATGAGCATCAAGAAGGCCTTTGGGGAGTACGCCATCATGAAGTAAGGCCGCACTCGAGG
CCCGAAAGGAAGCTGAGTTGGCTGCTGCCACCGCTGAGCAATAACTAGCATAACCCCTTGGGGCCTCTAA
ACGGGTCTTGAGGGGTTTTTTGCTGAAAGGAGGAACTATATCCGGATATCCCGCAAGAGGCCCGGCAGTA
CCGGCATAACCAAGCCTATGCCTACAGCATCCAGGGTGACGGTGCCGAGGATGACGATGAGCGCATTGTT
AGATTTCATACACGGTGCCTGACTGCGTTAGCAATTTAACTGTGATAAACTACCGCATTAAAGCTTATCG
ATGATAAGCTGTCAAACATGAGAATTCTTGAAGACGAAAGGGCCTCGTGATACGCCTATTTTTATAGGTT
AATGTCATGATAATAATGGTTTCTTAGACGTCAGGTGGCACTTTTCGGGGAAATGTGCGCGGAACCCCTA
TTTGTTTATTTTTCTAAATACATTCAAATATGTATCCGCTCATGAGACAATAACCCTGATAAATGCTTCA
ATAATATTGAAAAAGGAAGAGTATGAGTATTCAACATTTCCGTGTCGCCCTTATTCCCTTTTTTGCGGCA
TTTTGCCTTCCTGTTTTTGCTCACCCAGAAACGCTGGTGAAAGTAAAAGATGCTGAAGATCAGTTGGGTG
CACGAGTGGGTTACATCGAACTGGATCTCAACAGCGGTAAGATCCTTGAGAGTTTTCGCCCCGAAGAACG
TTTTCCAATGATGAGCACTTTTAAAGTTCTGCTATGTGGCGCGGTATTATCCCGTGTTGACGCCGGGCAA
GAGCAACTCGGTCGCCGCATACACTATTCTCAGAATGACTTGGTTGAGTACTCACCAGTCACAGAAAAGC
ATCTTACGGATGGCATGACAGTAAGAGAATTATGCAGTGCTGCCATAACCATGAGTGATAACACTGCGGC
CAACTTACTTCTGACAACGATCGGAGGACCGAAGGAGCTAACCGCTTTTTTGCACAACATGGGGGATCAT
GTAACTCGCCTTGATCGTTGGGAACCGGAGCTGAATGAAGCCATACCAAACGACGAGCGTGACACCACGA
TGCCTGCAGCAATGGCAACAACGTTGCGCAAACTATTAACTGGCGAACTACTTACTCTAGCTTCCCGGCA
ACAATTAATAGACTGGATGGAGGCGGATAAAGTTGCAGGACCACTTCTGCGCTCGGCCCTTCCGGCTGGC
TGGTTTATTGCTGATAAATCTGGAGCCGGTGAGCGTGGGTCACGCGGTATCATTGCAGCACTGGGGCCAG
ATGGTAAGCCCTCCCGTATCGTAGTTATCTACACGACGGGGAGTCAGGCAACTATGGATGAACGAAATAG
ACAGATCGCTGAGATAGGTGCCTCACTGATTAAGCATTGGTAACTGTCAGACCAAGTTTACTCATATATA
CTTTAGATTGATTTAAAACTTCATTTTTAATTTAAAAGGATCTAGGTGAAGATCCTTTTTGATAATCTCA
TGACCAAAATCCCTTAACGTGAGTTTTCGTTCCACTGAGCGTCAGACCCCGTAGAAAAGATCAAAGGATC
TTCTTGAGATCCTTTTTTTCTGCGCGTAATCTGCTGCTTGCAAACAAAAAAACCACCGCTACCAGCGGTG
GTTTGTTTGCCGGATCAAGAGCTACCAACTCTTTTTCCGAAGGTAACTGGCTTCAGCAGAGCGCAGATAC
CAAATACTGTCCTTCTAGTGTAGCCGTAGTTAGGCCACCACTTCAAGAACTCTGTAGCACCGCCTACATA
CCTCGCTCTGCTAATCCTGTTACCAGTGGCTGCTGCCAGTGGCGATAAGTCGTGTCTTACCGGGTTGGAC
TCAAGACGATAGTTACCGGATAAGGCGCAGCGGTCGGGCTGAACGGGGGGTTCGTGCACACAGCCCAGCT
TGGAGCGAACGACCTACACCGAACTGAGATACCTACAGCGTGAGCTATGAGAAAGCGCCACGCTTCCCGA
AGGGAGAAAGGCGGACAGGTATCCGGTAAGCGGCAGGGTCGGAACAGGAGAGCGCACGAGGGAGCTTCCA
GGGGGAAACGCCTGGTATCTTTATAGTCCTGTCGGGTTTCGCCACCTCTGACTTGAGCGTCGATTTTTGT
GATGCTCGTCAGGGGGGCGGAGCCTATGGAAAAACGCCAGCAACGCGGCCTTTTTACGGTTCCTGGCCTT
TTGCTGGCCTTTTGCTCACATGTTCTTTCCTGCGTTATCCCCTGATTCTGTGGATAACCGTATTACCGCC
TTTGAGTGAGCTGATACCGCTCGCCGCAGCCGAACGACCGAGCGCAGCGAGTCAGTGAGCGAGGAAGCGG
AAGAGCGCCTGATGCGGTATTTTCTCCTTACGCATCTGTGCGGTATTTCACACCGCAATGGTGCACTCTC
AGTACAATCTGCTCTGATGCCGCATAGTTAAGCCAGTATACACTCCGCTATCGCTACGTGACTGGGTCAT
GGCTGCGCCCCGACACCCGCCAACACCCGCTGACGCGCCCTGACGGGCTTGTCTGCTCCCGGCATCCGCT
TACAGACAAGCTGTGACCGTCTCCGGGAGCTGCATGTGTCAGAGGTTTTCACCGTCATCACCGAAACGCG
CGAGGCAGCTGCGGTAAAGCTCATCAGCGTGGTCGTGAAGCGATTCACAGATGTCTGCCTGTTCATCCGC
GTCCAGCTCGTTGAGTTTCTCCAGAAGCGTTAATGTCTGGCTTCTGATAAAGCGGGCCATGTTAAGGGCG
GTTTTTTCCTGTTTGGTCACTGATGCCTCCGTGTAAGGGGGATTTCTGTTCATGGGGGTAATGATACCGA
TGAAACGAGAGAGGATGCTCACGATACGGGTTACTGATGATGAACATGCCCGGTTACTGGAACGTTGTGA
GGGTAAACAACTGGCGGTATGGATGCGGCGGGACCAGAGAAAAATCACTCAGGGTCAATGCCAGCGCTTC
GTTAATACAGATGTAGGTGTTCCACAGGGTAGCCAGCAGCATCCTGCGATGCAGATCCGGAACATAATGG
TGCAGGGCGCTGACTTCCGCGTTTCCAGACTTTACGAAACACGGAAACCGAAGACCATTCATGTTGTTGC
TCAGGTCGCAGACGTTTTGCAGCAGCAGTCGCTTCACGTTCGCTCGCGTATCGGTGATTCATTCTGCTAA
CCAGTAAGGCAACCCCGCCAGCCTAGCCGGGTCCTCAACGACAGGAGCACGATCATGCGCACCCGTGGCC
AGGACCCAACGCTGCCCGAGATGCGCCGCGTGCGGCTGCTGGAGATGGCGGACGCGATGGATATGTTCTG
CCAAGGGTTGGTTTGCGCATTCACAGTTCTCCGCAAGAATTGATTGGCTCCAATTCTTGGAGTGGTGAAT
CCGTTAGCGAGGTGCCGCCGGCTTCCATTCAGGTCGAGGTGGCCCGGCTCCATGCACCGCGACGCAACGC
GGGGAGGCAGACAAGGTATAGGGCGGCGCCTACAATCCATGCCAACCCGTTCCATGTGCTCGCCGAGGCG
GCATAAATCGCCGTGACGATCAGCGGTCCAATGATCGAAGTTAGGCTGGTAAGAGCCGCGAGCGATCCTT
GAAGCTGTCCCTGATGGTCGTCATCTACCTGCCTGGACAGCATGGCCTGCAACGCGGGCATCCCGATGCC
GCCGGAAGCGAGAAGAATCATAATGGGGAAGGCCATCCAGCCTCGCGTCGCGAACGCCAGCAAGACGTAG
CCCAGCGCGTCGGCCGCCATGCCGGCGATAATGGCCTGCTTCTCGCCGAAACGTTTGGTGGCGGGACCAG
TGACGAAGGCTTGAGCGAGGGCGTGCAAGATTCCGAATACCGCAAGCGACAGGCCGATCATCGTCGCGCT
CCAGCGAAAGCGGTCCTCGCCGAAAATGACCCAGAGCGCTGCCGGCACCTGTCCTACGAGTTGCATGATA
AAGAAGACAGTCATAAGTGCGGCGACGATAGTCATGCCCCGCGCCCACCGGAAGGAGCTGACTGGGTTGA
AGGCTCTCAAGGGCATCGGTCGAGATCCCGGTGCCTAATGAGTGAGCTAACTTACATTAATTGCGTTGCG
CTCACTGCCCGCTTTCCAGTCGGGAAACCTGTCGTGCCAGCTGCATTAATGAATCGGCCAACGCGCGGGG
AGAGGCGGTTTGCGTATTGGGCGCCAGGGTGGTTTTTCTTTTCACCAGTGAGACGGGCAACAGCTGATTG
CCCTTCACCGCCTGGCCCTGAGAGAGTTGCAGCAAGCGGTCCACGCTGGTTTGCCCCAGCAGGCGAAAAT
CCTGTTTGATGGTGGTTAACGGCGGGATATAACATGAGCTGTCTTCGGTATCGTCGTATCCCACTACCGA
GATATCCGCACCAACGCGCAGCCCGGACTCGGTAATGGCGCGCATTGCGCCCAGCGCCATCTGATCGTTG
GCAACCAGCATCGCAGTGGGAACGATGCCCTCATTCAGCATTTGCATGGTTTGTTGAAAACCGGACATGG
CACTCCAGTCGCCTTCCCGTTCCGCTATCGGCTGAATTTGATTGCGAGTGAGATATTTATGCCAGCCAGC
CAGACGCAGACGCGCCGAGACAGAACTTAATGGGCCCGCTAACAGCGCGATTTGCTGGTGACCCAATGCG
ACCAGATGCTCCACGCCCAGTCGCGTACCGTCTTCATGGGAGAAAATAATACTGTTGATGGGTGTCTGGT
CAGAGACATCAAGAAATAACGCCGGAACATTAGTGCAGGCAGCTTCCACAGCAATGGCATCCTGGTCATC
CAGCGGATAGTTAATGATCAGCCCACTGACGCGTTGCGCGAGAAGATTGTGCACCGCCGCTTTACAGGCT
TCGACGCCGCTTCGTTCTACCATCGACACCACCACGCTGGCACCCAGTTGATCGGCGCGAGATTTAATCG
CCGCGACAATTTGCGACGGCGCGTGCAGGGCCAGACTGGAGGTGGCAACGCCAATCAGCAACGACTGTTT
GCCCGCCAGTTGTTGTGCCACGCGGTTGGGAATGTAATTCAGCTCCGCCATCGCCGCTTCCACTTTTTCC
CGCGTTTTCGCAGAAACGTGGCTGGCCTGGTTCACCACGCGGGAAACGGTCTGATAAGAGACACCGGCAT
ACTCTGCGACATCGTATAACGTTACTGGTTTCACATTCACCACCCTGAATTGACTCTCTTCCGGGCGCTA
TCATGCCATACCGCGAAAGGTTTTGCGCCATTCGATGGTGTCCGGGATCTCGACGCTCTCCCTTATGCGA
CTCCTGCATTAGGAAGCAGCCCAGTAGTAGGTTGAGGCCGTTGAGCACCGCCGCCGCAAGGAATGGTGCA
TGCAAGGAGATGGCGCCCAACAGTCCCCCGGCCACGGGGCCTGCCACCATACCCACGCCGAAACAAGCGC
TCATGAGCCCGAAGTGGCGAGCCCGATCTTCCCCATCGGTGATGTCGGCGATATAGGCGCCAGCAACCGC
ACCTGTGGCGCCGGTGATGCCGGCCACGATGCGTCCGGCGTAGAGGATCGAGATCTCGATCCCGCGAAAT
TAATACGACTCACTATAGGGGAATTGTGAGCGGATAACAATTCCCCTCTAGAAATAATTTTGTTTAACTT
TAAGAAGGAGATATACCATGGGCAGCAGCCATCATCATCATCATCACAGCAGCGGCCTGGTGCCGCGCGG
CAGCCATATGGCTAGCTGGAGCCATCCGCAGTTTGAAAAAGGTGGTGGTAGCGGTGGTGGTTCAGGTGGT
AGTGCATGGTCACACCCTCAGTTTGAGAAAATGTCGGACTCAGAAGTCAATCAAGAAGCTAAGCCAGAGG
TCAAGCCAGAAGTCAAGCCTGAGACTCACATCAATTTAAAGGTGTCCGATGGATCTTCAGAGATCTTCTT
CAAGATCAAAAAGACCACTCCTTTAAGAAGGCTGATGGAAGCGTTCGCTAAAAGACAGGGTAAGGAAATG
GACTCCTTAAGATTCTTGTACGACGGTATTAGAATCCAAGCTGATCAGACCCCTGAAGATTTGGACATGG
AGGATAACGATATTATTGAGGCTCACAGAGAACAGATTGGTGGA
